>Addgene plasmid #142593 | TFORF0307 | addgene full sequence | sequence record 395985 | Addgene NGS Result
TTAATGTAGTCTTATGCAATACTCTTGTAGTCTTGCAACATGGTAACGATGAGTTAGCAACATGCCTTAC
AAGGAGAGAAAAAGCACCGTGCATGCCGATTGGTGGAAGTAAGGTGGTACGATCGTGCCTTATTAGGAAG
GCAACAGACGGGTCTGACATGGATTGGACGAACCACTGAATTGCCGCATTGCAGAGATATTGTATTTAAG
TGCCTAGCTCGATACATAAACGGGTCTCTCTGGTTAGACCAGATCTGAGCCTGGGAGCTCTCTGGCTAAC
TAGGGAACCCACTGCTTAAGCCTCAATAAAGCTTGCCTTGAGTGCTTCAAGTAGTGTGTGCCCGTCTGTT
GTGTGACTCTGGTAACTAGAGATCCCTCAGACCCTTTTAGTCAGTGTGGAAAATCTCTAGCAGTGGCGCC
CGAACAGGGACTTGAAAGCGAAAGGGAAACCAGAGGAGCTCTCTCGACGCAGGACTCGGCTTGCTGAAGC
GCGCACGGCAAGAGGCGAGGGGCGGCGACTGGTGAGTACGCCAAAAATTTTGACTAGCGGAGGCTAGAAG
GAGAGAGATGGGTGCGAGAGCGTCAGTATTAAGCGGGGGAGAATTAGATCGCGATGGGAAAAAATTCGGT
TAAGGCCAGGGGGAAAGAAAAAATATAAATTAAAACATATAGTATGGGCAAGCAGGGAGCTAGAACGATT
CGCAGTTAATCCTGGCCTGTTAGAAACATCAGAAGGCTGTAGACAAATACTGGGACAGCTACAACCATCC
CTTCAGACAGGATCAGAAGAACTTAGATCATTATATAATACAGTAGCAACCCTCTATTGTGTGCATCAAA
GGATAGAGATAAAAGACACCAAGGAAGCTTTAGACAAGATAGAGGAAGAGCAAAACAAAAGTAAGACCAC
CGCACAGCAAGCGGCCGCTGATCTTCAGACCTGGAGGAGGAGATATGAGGGACAATTGGAGAAGTGAATT
ATATAAATATAAAGTAGTAAAAATTGAACCATTAGGAGTAGCACCCACCAAGGCAAAGAGAAGAGTGGTG
CAGAGAGAAAAAAGAGCAGTGGGAATAGGAGCTTTGTTCCTTGGGTTCTTGGGAGCAGCAGGAAGCACTA
TGGGCGCAGCGTCAATGACGCTGACGGTACAGGCCAGACAATTATTGTCTGGTATAGTGCAGCAGCAGAA
CAATTTGCTGAGGGCTATTGAGGCGCAACAGCATCTGTTGCAACTCACAGTCTGGGGCATCAAGCAGCTC
CAGGCAAGAATCCTGGCTGTGGAAAGATACCTAAAGGATCAACAGCTCCTGGGGATTTGGGGTTGCTCTG
GAAAACTCATTTGCACCACTGCTGTGCCTTGGAATGCTAGTTGGAGTAATAAATCTCTGGAACAGATTTG
GAATCACACGACCTGGATGGAGTGGGACAGAGAAATTAACAATTACACAAGCTTAATACACTCCTTAATT
GAAGAATCGCAAAACCAGCAAGAAAAGAATGAACAAGAATTATTGGAATTAGATAAATGGGCAAGTTTGT
GGAATTGGTTTAACATAACAAATTGGCTGTGGTATATAAAATTATTCATAATGATAGTAGGAGGCTTGGT
AGGTTTAAGAATAGTTTTTGCTGTACTTTCTATAGTGAATAGAGTTAGGCAGGGATATTCACCATTATCG
TTTCAGACCCACCTCCCAACCCCGAGGGGACCCATGCATTGCATCTCAATTAGTCAGCAACCAGGTGTGG
AAAGTCCCCAGGCTCCCCAGCAGGCAGAAGTATGCAAAGCATGCGTCTCAATTAGTCAGCAACCATAGTC
CCGCCCCTAACTCCGCCCATCCCGCCCCTAACTCCGCCCAGTTCCGCCCATTCTCCGCCCCATGGCTGAC
TAATTTTTTTTATTTATGCAGAGGCCGAGGCCGCCTCGGCCTCTGAGCTATTCCAGAAGTAGTGAGGAGG
CTTTTTTGGAGGCCTAGGCTTTTGCAAAAAGCTTTCTAGAGGTACCACCGGAGCTTACCATGACCGAGTA
CAAGCCCACGGTGCGCCTCGCCACCCGCGACGACGTCCCCAGGGCCGTACGCACCCTCGCCGCCGCGTTC
GCCGACTACCCCGCCACGCGCCACACCGTCGATCCGGACCGCCACATCGAGCGGGTCACCGAGCTGCAAG
AACTCTTCCTCACGCGCGTCGGGCTCGACATCGGCAAGGTGTGGGTCGCGGACGACGGCGCCGCCGTGGC
GGTCTGGACCACGCCGGAGAGCGTCGAAGCGGGGGCGGTGTTCGCCGAGATCGGCCCGCGCATGGCCGAG
TTGAGCGGTTCCCGGCTGGCCGCGCAGCAACAGATGGAAGGCCTCCTGGCGCCGCACCGGCCCAAGGAGC
CCGCGTGGTTCCTGGCCACCGTCGGCGTCTCGCCCGACCACCAGGGCAAGGGTCTGGGCAGCGCCGTCGT
GCTCCCCGGAGTGGAGGCGGCCGAGCGCGCCGGGGTGCCCGCCTTCCTGGAGACCTCCGCGCCCCGCAAC
CTCCCCTTCTACGAGCGGCTCGGCTTCACCGTCACCGCCGACGTCGAGGTGCCCGAAGGACCGCGCACCT
GGTGCATGACCCGCAAGCCCGGTGCCAGTTAACGAATTCTAGATCTTGAGACAAATGGCAGTATTCATCC
ACAATTTTAAAAGAAAAGGGGGGATTGGGGGGTACAGTGCAGGGGAAAGAATAGTAGACATAATAGCAAC
AGACATACAAACTAAAGAATTACAAAAACAAATTACAAAAATTCAAAATTTTCGGGTTTATTACAGGGAC
AGCAGAGATCCACTTTGGCGCCGGCTCGAGGCCTGCAGGTGCAAAGATGGATAAAGTTTTAAACAGAGAG
GAATCTTTGCAGCTAATGGACCTTCTAGGTCTTGAAAGGAGTGGGAATTGGCTCCGGTGCCCGTCAGTGG
GCAGAGCGCACATCGCCCACAGTCCCCGAGAAGTTGGGGGGAGGGGTCGGCAATTGAACCGGTGCCTAGA
GAAGGTGGCGCGGGGTAAACTGGGAAAGTGATGTCGTGTACTGGCTCCGCCTTTTTCCCGAGGGTGGGGG
AGAACCGTATATAAGTGCAGTAGTCGCCGTGAACGTTCTTTTTCGCAACGGGTTTGCCGCCAGAACACAG
GTAAGTGCCGTGTGTGGTTCCCGCGGGCCTGGCCTCTTTACGGGTTATGGCCCTTGCGTGCCTTGAATTA
CTTCCACCTGGCTGCAGTACGTGATTCTTGATCCCGAGCTTCGGGTTGGAAGTGGGTGGGAGAGTTCGAG
GCCTTGCGCTTAAGGAGCCCCTTCGCCTCGTGCTTGAGTTGAGGCCTGGCCTGGGCGCTGGGGCCGCCGC
GTGCGAATCTGGTGGCACCTTCGCGCCTGTCTCGCTGCTTTCGATAAGTCTCTAGCCATTTAAAATTTTT
GATGACCTGCTGCGACGCTTTTTTTCTGGCAAGATAGTCTTGTAAATGCGGGCCAAGATCTGCACACTGG
TATTTCGGTTTTTGGGGCCGCGGGCGGCGACGGGGCCCGTGCGTCCCAGCGCACATGTTCGGCGAGGCGG
GGCCTGCGAGCGCGGCCACCGAGAATCGGACGGGGGTAGTCTCAAGCTGGCCGGCCTGCTCTGGTGCCTG
GCCTCGCGCCGCCGTGTATCGCCCCGCCCTGGGCGGCAAGGCTGGCCCGGTCGGCACCAGTTGCGTGAGC
GGAAAGATGGCCGCTTCCCGGCCCTGCTGCAGGGAGCTCAAAATGGAGGACGCGGCGCTCGGGAGAGCGG
GCGGGTGAGTCACCCACACAAAGGAAAAGGGCCTTTCCGTCCTCAGCCGTCGCTTCATGTGACTCCACGG
AGTACCGGGCGCCGTCCAGGCACCTCGATTAGTTCTCGAGCTTTTGGAGTACGTCGTCTTTAGGTTGGGG
GGAGGGGTTTTATGCGATGGAGTTTCCCCACACTGAGTGGGTGGAGACTGAAGTTAGGCCAGCTTGGCAC
TTGATGTAATTCTCCTTGGAATTTGCCCTTTTTGAGTTTGGATCTTGGTTCATTCTCAAGCCTCAGACAG
TGGTTCAAAGTTTTTTTCTTCCATTTCAGGTGTCGTGAGGCTAGCACCGCCACCATGTGGTGGCATCAGC
ATAATCTATGTTTCAGGCGTCCTATAGAAGAGGATTATTCTTCAGGGGATGTGGAAGAAAAGGTAGCAGC
AATTGCAGAGACAGATGAATCTGCAGAATCAGAAGGTGTAATTGATTCTCATAAACGTAGAGAAATCCTT
TCACGAAGACCCTCTTATAGGAAAATACTGAATGAACTGTCCTCTGATGTGCCTGGTGTTCCCAAGATTG
AAGAAGAGAGATCAGAGGAAGAAGGAACACCACCTAGTATTGCTACCATGGCAGTACCAACTAGCATATA
TCAGACTAGCACGGGGCAATACATTGCTATAGCCCAAGGTGGAACAATCCAGATTTCTAACCCAGGATCT
GATGGTGTTCAGGGACTGCAGGCATTAACAATGACAAATTCAGGAGCTCCTCCACCAGGTGCTACAATTG
TACAGTACGCAGCACAATCAGCTGATGGCACACAGCAGTTCTTTGTCCCAGGCAGCCAGGTTGTTGTTCA
AGCTGCCACTGGTGACATGCCAACTTACCAGATCCGAGCTCCTACTGCTGCTTTGCCACAGGGAGTGGTG
ATGGCTGCATCGCCCGGAAGTTTGCACAGTCCCCAGCAGCTGGCAGAAGAAGCAACACGCAAACGAGAGC
TGAGGCTAATGAAAAACAGGGAAGCTGCCAAAGAATGTCGACGTCGAAAGAAAGAATATGTAAAATGTCT
GGAGAGCCGAGTTGCAGTGCTGGAAGTCCAGAACAAGAAGCTTATAGAGGAACTTGAAACCTTGAAAGAC
ATTTGTTCTCCCAAAACAGATTACTAGTAATGAACTAGTCCGTAACTTGAAAGTATTTCGATTTCTTGGC
TTTATATATCTTGTGGAAAGGACGAGCTCTAATCGCATCGAAAGCGTGCACGCGTTAAGTCGACAATCAA
CCTCTGGATTACAAAATTTGTGAAAGATTGACTGGTATTCTTAACTATGTTGCTCCTTTTACGCTATGTG
GATACGCTGCTTTAATGCCTTTGTATCATGCTATTGCTTCCCGTATGGCTTTCATTTTCTCCTCCTTGTA
TAAATCCTGGTTGCTGTCTCTTTATGAGGAGTTGTGGCCCGTTGTCAGGCAACGTGGCGTGGTGTGCACT
GTGTTTGCTGACGCAACCCCCACTGGTTGGGGCATTGCCACCACCTGTCAGCTCCTTTCCGGGACTTTCG
CTTTCCCCCTCCCTATTGCCACGGCGGAACTCATCGCCGCCTGCCTTGCCCGCTGCTGGACAGGGGCTCG
GCTGTTGGGCACTGACAATTCCGTGGTGTTGTCGGGGAAATCATCGTCCTTTCCTTGGCTGCTCGCCTGT
GTTGCCACCTGGATTCTGCGCGGGACGTCCTTCTGCTACGTCCCTTCGGCCCTCAATCCAGCGGACCTTC
CTTCCCGCGGCCTGCTGCCGGCTCTGCGGCCTCTTCCGCGTCTTCGCCTTCGCCCTCAGACGAGTCGGAT
CTCCCTTTGGGCCGCCTCCCCGCGTCGACTTTAAGACCAATGACTTACAAGGCAGCTGTAGATCTTAGCC
ACTTTTTAAAAGAAAAGGGGGGACTGGAAGGGCTAATTCACTCCCAACGAAGACAAGATCTGCTTTTTGC
TTGTACTGGGTCTCTCTGGTTAGACCAGATCTGAGCCTGGGAGCTCTCTGGCTAACTAGGGAACCCACTG
CTTAAGCCTCAATAAAGCTTGCCTTGAGTGCTTCAAGTAGTGTGTGCCCGTCTGTTGTGTGACTCTGGTA
ACTAGAGATCCCTCAGACCCTTTTAGTCAGTGTGGAAAATCTCTAGCAGTACGTATAGTAGTTCATGTCA
TCTTATTATTCAGTATTTATAACTTGCAAAGAAATGAATATCAGAGAGTGAGAGGAACTTGTTTATTGCA
GCTTATAATGGTTACAAATAAAGCAATAGCATCACAAATTTCACAAATAAAGCATTTTTTTCACTGCATT
CTAGTTGTGGTTTGTCCAAACTCATCAATGTATCTTATCATGTCTGGCTCTAGCTATCCCGCCCCTAACT
CCGCCCATCCCGCCCCTAACTCCGCCCAGTTCCGCCCATTCTCCGCCCCATGGCTGACTAATTTTTTTTA
TTTATGCAGAGGCCGAGGCCGCCTCGGCCTCTGAGCTATTCCAGAAGTAGTGAGGAGGCTTTTTTGGAGG
CCTAGGGACGTACCCAATTCGCCCTATAGTGAGTCGTATTACGCGCGCTCACTGGCCGTCGTTTTACAAC
GTCGTGACTGGGAAAACCCTGGCGTTACCCAACTTAATCGCCTTGCAGCACATCCCCCTTTCGCCAGCTG
GCGTAATAGCGAAGAGGCCCGCACCGATCGCCCTTCCCAACAGTTGCGCAGCCTGAATGGCGAATGGG
[124 nt withheld, positions 6509-6632]
C
[91 nt withheld, positions 6634-6724]
A
[49 nt withheld, positions 6726-6774]
CCTTTGACGTTGGAGTCCACGTTCTTT
[37 nt withheld, positions 6802-6838]
ACCCTATCTCGGTCTATTCTTTTGATTTATAAGGGATTTTGCCGATTTCGGCCTATTGGTTAAAAAATGA
GCTGATTTAACAAAAATTTAACGCGAATTTTAACAAAATATTAACGCTTACAATTTAGGTGGCACTTTTC
GGGGAAATGTGCGCGGAACCCCTATTTGTTTATTTTTCTAAATACATTCAAATATGTATCCGCTCATGAG
ACAATAACCCTGATAAATGCTTCAATAATATTGAAAAAGGAAGAGTATGAGTATTCAACATTTCCGTGTC
GCCCTTATTCCCTTTTTTGCGGCATTTTGCCTTCCTGTTTTTGCTCACCCAGAAACGCTGGTGAAAGTAA
AAGATGCTGAAGATCAGTTGGGTGCACGAGTGGGTTACATCGAACTGGATCTCAACAGCGGTAAGATCCT
TGAGAGTTTTCGCCCCGAAGAACGTTTTCCAATGATGAGCACTTTTAAAGTTCTGCTATGTGGCGCGGTA
TTATCCCGTATTGACGCCGGGCAAGAGCAACTCGGTCGCCGCATACACTATTCTCAGAATGACTTGGTTG
AGTACTCACCAGTCACAGAAAAGCATCTTACGGATGGCATGACAGTAAGAGAATTATGCAGTGCTGCCAT
AACCATGAGTGATAACACTGCGGCCAACTTACTTCTGACAACGATCGGAGGACCGAAGGAGCTAACCGCT
TTTTTGCACAACATGGGGGATCATGTAACTCGCCTTGATCGTTGGGAACCGGAGCTGAATGAAGCCATAC
CAAACGACGAGCGTGACACCACGATGCCTGTAGCAATGGCAACAACGTTGCGCAAACTATTAACTGGCGA
ACTACTTACTCTAGCTTCCCGGCAACAATTAATAGACTGGATGGAGGCGGATAAAGTTGCAGGACCACTT
CTGCGCTCGGCCCTTCCGGCTGGCTGGTTTATTGCTGATAAATCTGGAGCCGGTGAGCGTGGGTCTCGCG
GTATCATTGCAGCACTGGGGCCAGATGGTAAGCCCTCCCGTATCGTAGTTATCTACACGACGGGGAGTCA
GGCAACTATGGATGAACGAAATAGACAGATCGCTGAGATAGGTGCCTCACTGATTAAGCATTGGTAACTG
TCAGACCAAGTTTACTCATATATACTTTAGATTGATTTAAAACTTCATTTTTAATTTAAAAGGATCTAGG
TGAAGATCCTTTTTGATAATCTCATGACCAAAATCCCTTAACGTGAGTTTTCGTTCCACTGAGCGTCAGA
CCCCGTAGAAAAGATCAAAGGATCTTCTTGAGATCCTTTTTTTCTGCGCGTAATCTGCTGCTTGCAAACA
AAAAAACCACCGCTACCAGCGGTGGTTTGTTTGCCGGATCAAGAGCTACCAACTCTTTTTCCGAAGGTAA
CTGGCTTCAGCAGAGCGCAGATACCAAATACTGTTCTTCTAGTGTAGCCGTAGTTAGGCCACCACTTCAA
GAACTCTGTAGCACCGCCTACATACCTCGCTCTGCTAATCCTGTTACCAGTGGCTGCTGCCAGTGGCGAT
AAGTCGTGTCTTACCGGGTTGGACTCAAGACGATAGTTACCGGATAAGGCGCAGCGGTCGGGCTGAACGG
GGGGTTCGTGCACACAGCCCAGCTTGGAGCGAACGACCTACACCGAACTGAGATACCTACAGCGTGAGCT
ATGAGAAAGCGCCACGCTTCCCGAAGGGAGAAAGGCGGACAGGTATCCGGTAAGCGGCAGGGTCGGAACA
GGAGAGCGCACGAGGGAGCTTCCAGGGGGAAACGCCTGGTATCTTTATAGTCCTGTCGGGTTTCGCCACC
TCTGACTTGAGCGTCGATTTTTGTGATGCTCGTCAGGGGGGCGGAGCCTATGGAAAAACGCCAGCAACGC
GGCCTTTTTACGGTTCCTGGCCTTTTGCTGGCCTTTTGCTCACATGTTCTTTCCTGCGTTATCCCCTGAT
TCTGTGGATAACCGTATTACCGCCTTTGAGTGAGCTGATACCGCTCGCCGCAGCCGAACGACCGAGCGCA
GCGAGTCAGTGAGCGAGGAAGCGGAAGAGCGCCCAATACGCAAACCGCCTCTCCCCGCGCGTTGGCCGAT
TCATTAATGCAGCTGGCACGACAGGTTTCCCGACTGGAAAGCGGGCAGTGAGCGCAACGCAATTAATGTG
AGTTAGCTCACTCATTAGGCACCCCAGGCTTTACACTTTATGCTTCCGGCTCGTATGTTGTGTGGAATTG
TGAGCGGATAACAATTTCACACAGGAAACAGCTATGACCATGATTACGCCAAGCGCGCAATTAACCCTCA
CTAAAGGGAACAAAAGCTGGAGCTGCAAGC
Features (pLannotate 1.2.2; 31 found; start..end, strand, type, name):
      5..231     +  promoter       RSV promoter: Rous sarcoma virus enhancer/promoter
    232..412     +  LTR            5' LTR (truncated): truncated 5' long terminal repeat (LTR) from HIV-1
    459..584     +  misc_feature   HIV-1 Ψ: packaging signal of human immunodeficiency virus type 1
    568..931     +  CDS            HIV-1 gag (fragment): gag protein from human immunodeficiency virus 1; gag
   1077..1310    +  misc_feature   RRE: The Rev response element (RRE) of HIV-1 allows for Rev-dependent mRNA export from the nucleus to the cytoplasm.
   1687..1713    +  CDS            Rev (fragment): human immunodeficiency virus 1 (HIV-1) Rev protein; rev; enhances nuclear export of unspliced and incompletely spliced viral mRNAs
   1720..1743    +  promoter       SV40 promoter (fragment): SV40 early promoter
   1744..1815    +  promoter       SV40 promoter (fragment): SV40 enhancer and early promoter
   1839..1974    +  rep_origin     SV40 ori: SV40 origin of replication
   2020..2616    +  CDS            PuroR (fragment): puromycin N-acetyltransferase; pac from Streptomyces; confers resistance to puromycin
   2665..2782    +  misc_feature   cPPT/CTS: central polypurine tract and central termination sequence of HIV-1
   2847..2913    +  CDS            small t antigen (fragment): SV40 (simian virus 40) small t antigen
   2920..4098    +  promoter       EF-1α promoter: strong constitutive promoter for human elongation factor EF-1α
   4190..4924    +  CDS            CREM (fragment): CREM_HUMAN - Experimental evidence at protein level: Swiss-Prot protein existence level 1. [Isoform 6]: May play a role in the regulation of the circadian clock: acts as a transcriptional repressor of the core circadian component PER1 by directly binding to cAMP response elements in its promoter. From Homo sapiens (Human).
   4940..4993    +  promoter       U6 promoter (fragment): RNA polymerase III promoter for human U6 snRNA
   5035..5623    +  misc_feature   WPRE: woodchuck hepatitis virus posttranscriptional regulatory element
   5674..5693    +  misc_feature   cPPT/CTS (fragment): central polypurine tract and central termination sequence of HIV-1
   5695..5928    +  LTR            3' LTR (ΔU3): self-inactivating 3' long terminal repeat (LTR) from HIV-1
   6006..6127    +  polyA_signal   SV40 poly(A) signal: SV40 polyadenylation signal
   6167..6302    +  rep_origin     SV40 ori: SV40 origin of replication
   6323..6341    -  promoter       T7 promoter: promoter for bacteriophage T7 RNA polymerase
   6349..6504    +  CDS            lacZα (fragment): LacZα fragment of β-galactosidase; lacZ fragment
   6509..6937    +  rep_origin     f1 ori (sequence partly withheld): f1 bacteriophage origin of replication; arrow indicates direction of (+) strand synthesis
   6990..7094    +  promoter       AmpR promoter: bla
   7095..7955    +  CDS            AmpR: β-lactamase; bla; confers resistance to ampicillin, carbenicillin, and related antibiotics
   8126..8714    +  rep_origin     ori: high-copy-number ColE1/pMB1/pBR322/pUC origin of replication
   8897..8989    +  CDS            lacI (fragment): lac repressor; lacI; The lac repressor binds to the lac operator to inhibit transcription in E. coli. This inhibition can be relieved by adding lactose or isopropyl-β-D-thiogalactopyranoside (IPTG).
   9002..9023    +  protein_bind   CAP binding site: CAP binding activates transcription in the presence of cAMP. E. coli catabolite activator protein
   9038..9068    +  promoter       lac promoter: promoter for the E. coli lac operon
   9076..9092    +  protein_bind   lac operator: The lac repressor binds to the lac operator to inhibit transcription in E. coli. This inhibition can be relieved by adding lactose or isopropyl-β-D-thiogalactopyranoside (IPTG). lac repressor encoded by lacI
   9137..9155    +  promoter       T3 promoter: promoter for bacteriophage T3 RNA polymerase
