[The description below was written by a language model from this plasmid's Addgene catalogue record and pLannotate feature annotations shown in this document.]
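Description:
TFORF0307 is a lentiviral mammalian expression plasmid built on the pLX_TRC317 backbone from the Broad Institute Genetic Perturbation Platform. It belongs to a barcoded collection of human transcription factor open reading frames. It is propagated in E. coli through a high-copy ColE1/pUC-type origin with ampicillin selection (AmpR under its own bla promoter). It also retains an f1 origin and leftover lac, T7 and T3 cloning-vector elements. The depositor warns that the plasmid can recombine during bacterial growth, as lentiviral plasmids with repeated LTRs often do.

The viral portion has a third-generation, self-inactivating layout. An RSV promoter drives a truncated HIV-1 5' LTR, followed by the Ψ packaging signal with a partial gag sequence, the Rev response element and a cPPT/CTS. The genome ends in a ΔU3 3' LTR followed by an SV40 polyadenylation signal. Within it, an SV40 early promoter/origin drives puromycin N-acetyltransferase for selecting transduced cells. Downstream, the strong constitutive EF-1α promoter drives the payload, human CREM (cAMP responsive element modulator, also known as ICER), supplied as a synthesized ORF corresponding to a specific annotated transcript isoform. A WPRE follows the ORF to enhance transcript stability and expression. The catalogue entry states that each construct carries a unique 24-bp barcode. The feature table does not annotate it, and the short hits between the ORF and WPRE (such as a U6 promoter fragment) appear to be only partial matches.

The vector is intended for overexpressing CREM in mammalian cells. In pooled screens, barcode sequencing identifies which transcription factor each cell received, as in studies of directed differentiation.
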