Addgene plasmid #142593: TFORF0307
Purpose: Lentiviral vector for overexpressing transcription factor ORFs with unique 24-bp barcodes. Barcodes facilitate identification of transcription factors in pooled screens.
Depositing lab: Feng Zhang. Depositing organization: Broad Institute. Publication: A transcription factor atlas of directed differentiation. Joung J, Ma S, Tay T, Geiger-Schuller KR, Kirchgatterer PC, Verdine VK, Guo B, Arias-Garcia MA, Allen WE, Singh A, Kuksenko O, Abudayyeh OO, Gootenberg JS, Fu Z, Macrae RK, Buenrostro JD, Regev A, Zhang F. Cell. 2023 Jan 5;186(1):209-229.e26. doi: 10.1016/j.cell.2022.11.026. PubMed 36608654.
Backbone
  Vector backbone: pLX_TRC317
  Backbone manufacturer: Broad Institute Genetic Perturbation Platform
  Backbone size w/o insert (bp): 8264
  Vector type: Mammalian Expression, Lentiviral
  Selectable markers: Puromycin
Growth in bacteria
  Bacterial resistance: Ampicillin, 100 μg/mL
  Growth temperature: 37°C
  Growth strain: NEB Stable
  Copy number: High Copy
Gene/Insert
  Gene/Insert name: CREM
  Species: H. sapiens (human)
  Insert size (bp): 914
  Entrez Gene: CREM (a.k.a. CREM-2, ICER, hCREM-2)
  Promoter: EF1a
  Cloning method: Unknown
  Sequencing primers: 5′ GGGTGGAGACTGAAGTTAGGCCAG; 3′ CACATAGCGTAAAAGGAGCAACATAG
Terms and licenses: Academic/Nonprofit Terms; Industry Terms: Not Available to Industry
Depositor comments: NM_182771,ENST00000361599 . The transcription factor ORF portion of this plasmid was synthesized by Genewiz. Please test multiple small colonies in case of plasmid recombination. To make this collection available in a timely manner, a portion of this collection was not fully sequenced by Addgene. If an Addgene verified full plasmid sequence is not available, please contact us prior to placing an order to request the full sequence.
How to cite: TFORF0307 was a gift from Feng Zhang (Addgene plasmid # 142593 ; http://n2t.net/addgene:142593 ; RRID:Addgene_142593)
