>Addgene plasmid #142593 | TFORF0307 | depositor partial sequence | sequence record 279917 | Insert
ACCGCCACCATGTGGTGGCATCAGCATAATCTATGTTTCAGGCGTCCTATAGAAGAGGATTATTCTTCAG
GGGATGTGGAAGAAAAGGTAGCAGCAATTGCAGAGACAGATGAATCTGCAGAATCAGAAGGTGTAATTGA
TTCTCATAAACGTAGAGAAATCCTTTCACGAAGACCCTCTTATAGGAAAATACTGAATGAACTGTCCTCT
GATGTGCCTGGTGTTCCCAAGATTGAAGAAGAGAGATCAGAGGAAGAAGGAACACCACCTAGTATTGCTA
CCATGGCAGTACCAACTAGCATATATCAGACTAGCACGGGGCAATACATTGCTATAGCCCAAGGTGGAAC
AATCCAGATTTCTAACCCAGGATCTGATGGTGTTCAGGGACTGCAGGCATTAACAATGACAAATTCAGGA
GCTCCTCCACCAGGTGCTACAATTGTACAGTACGCAGCACAATCAGCTGATGGCACACAGCAGTTCTTTG
TCCCAGGCAGCCAGGTTGTTGTTCAAGCTGCCACTGGTGACATGCCAACTTACCAGATCCGAGCTCCTAC
TGCTGCTTTGCCACAGGGAGTGGTGATGGCTGCATCGCCCGGAAGTTTGCACAGTCCCCAGCAGCTGGCA
GAAGAAGCAACACGCAAACGAGAGCTGAGGCTAATGAAAAACAGGGAAGCTGCCAAAGAATGTCGACGTC
GAAAGAAAGAATATGTAAAATGTCTGGAGAGCCGAGTTGCAGTGCTGGAAGTCCAGAACAAGAAGCTTAT
AGAGGAACTTGAAACCTTGAAAGACATTTGTTCTCCCAAAACAGATTACTAGTAATGAACTAGTCCGTAA
CTTGAAAGTATTTCGATTTCTTGGCTTTATATATCTTGTGGAAAGGACGAGCTCTAATCGCATCGAAAGC
GTGC
