>Addgene plasmid #142593 | TFORF0307 | depositor partial sequence | sequence record 279918 | Barcode
GCTCTAATCGCATCGAAAGCGTGC
